>Addgene plasmid #120469 | EF1a_NRL_P2A_Hygro_Barcode | addgene full sequence | sequence record 234631 | Addgene NGS Result
GTCGACGGATCGGGAGATCTCCCGATCCCCTATGGTGCACTCTCAGTACAATCTGCTCTGATGCCGCATA
GTTAAGCCAGTATCTGCTCCCTGCTTGTGTGTTGGAGGTCGCTGAGTAGTGCGCGAGCAAAATTTAAGCT
ACAACAAGGCAAGGCTTGACCGACAATTGCATGAAGAATCTGCTTAGGGTTAGGCGTTTTGCGCTGCTTC
GCGATGTACGGGCCAGATATACGCGTTGACATTGATTATTGACTAGTTATTAATAGTAATCAATTACGGG
GTCATTAGTTCATAGCCCATATATGGAGTTCCGCGTTACATAACTTACGGTAAATGGCCCGCCTGGCTGA
CCGCCCAACGACCCCCGCCCATTGACGTCAATAATGACGTATGTTCCCATAGTAACGCCAATAGGGACTT
TCCATTGACGTCAATGGGTGGAGTATTTACGGTAAACTGCCCACTTGGCAGTACATCAAGTGTATCATAT
GCCAAGTACGCCCCCTATTGACGTCAATGACGGTAAATGGCCCGCCTGGCATTATGCCCAGTACATGACC
TTATGGGACTTTCCTACTTGGCAGTACATCTACGTATTAGTCATCGCTATTACCATGGTGATGCGGTTTT
GGCAGTACATCAATGGGCGTGGATAGCGGTTTGACTCACGGGGATTTCCAAGTCTCCACCCCATTGACGT
CAATGGGAGTTTGTTTTGGCACCAAAATCAACGGGACTTTCCAAAATGTCGTAACAACTCCGCCCCATTG
ACGCAAATGGGCGGTAGGCGTGTACGGTGGGAGGTCTATATAAGCAGCGCGTTTTGCCTGTACTGGGTCT
CTCTGGTTAGACCAGATCTGAGCCTGGGAGCTCTCTGGCTAACTAGGGAACCCACTGCTTAAGCCTCAAT
AAAGCTTGCCTTGAGTGCTTCAAGTAGTGTGTGCCCGTCTGTTGTGTGACTCTGGTAACTAGAGATCCCT
CAGACCCTTTTAGTCAGTGTGGAAAATCTCTAGCAGTGGCGCCCGAACAGGGACTTGAAAGCGAAAGGGA
AACCAGAGGAGCTCTCTCGACGCAGGACTCGGCTTGCTGAAGCGCGCACGGCAAGAGGCGAGGGGCGGCG
ACTGGTGAGTACGCCAAAAATTTTGACTAGCGGAGGCTAGAAGGAGAGAGATGGGTGCGAGAGCGTCAGT
ATTAAGCGGGGGAGAATTAGATCGCGATGGGAAAAAATTCGGTTAAGGCCAGGGGGAAAGAAAAAATATA
AATTAAAACATATAGTATGGGCAAGCAGGGAGCTAGAACGATTCGCAGTTAATCCTGGCCTGTTAGAAAC
ATCAGAAGGCTGTAGACAAATACTGGGACAGCTACAACCATCCCTTCAGACAGGATCAGAAGAACTTAGA
TCATTATATAATACAGTAGCAACCCTCTATTGTGTGCATCAAAGGATAGAGATAAAAGACACCAAGGAAG
CTTTAGACAAGATAGAGGAAGAGCAAAACAAAAGTAAGACCACCGCACAGCAAGCGGCCGCTGATCTTCA
GACCTGGAGGAGGAGATATGAGGGACAATTGGAGAAGTGAATTATATAAATATAAAGTAGTAAAAATTGA
ACCATTAGGAGTAGCACCCACCAAGGCAAAGAGAAGAGTGGTGCAGAGAGAAAAAAGAGCAGTGGGAATA
GGAGCTTTGTTCCTTGGGTTCTTGGGAGCAGCAGGAAGCACTATGGGCGCAGCGTCAATGACGCTGACGG
TACAGGCCAGACAATTATTGTCTGGTATAGTGCAGCAGCAGAACAATTTGCTGAGGGCTATTGAGGCGCA
ACAGCATCTGTTGCAACTCACAGTCTGGGGCATCAAGCAGCTCCAGGCAAGAATCCTGGCTGTGGAAAGA
TACCTAAAGGATCAACAGCTCCTGGGGATTTGGGGTTGCTCTGGAAAACTCATTTGCACCACTGCTGTGC
CTTGGAATGCTAGTTGGAGTAATAAATCTCTGGAACAGATTTGGAATCACACGACCTGGATGGAGTGGGA
CAGAGAAATTAACAATTACACAAGCTTAATACACTCCTTAATTGAAGAATCGCAAAACCAGCAAGAAAAG
AATGAACAAGAATTATTGGAATTAGATAAATGGGCAAGTTTGTGGAATTGGTTTAACATAACAAATTGGC
TGTGGTATATAAAATTATTCATAATGATAGTAGGAGGCTTGGTAGGTTTAAGAATAGTTTTTGCTGTACT
TTCTATAGTGAATAGAGTTAGGCAGGGATATTCACCATTATCGTTTCAGACCCACCTCCCAACCCCGAGG
GGACCCGACAGGCCCGAAGGAATAGAAGAAGAAGGTGGAGAGAGAGACAGAGACAGATCCATTCGATTAG
TGAACGGATCGGCACTGCGTGCGCCAATTCTGCAGACAAATGGCAGTATTCATCCACAATTTTAAAAGAA
AAGGGGGGATTGGGGGGTACAGTGCAGGGGAAAGAATAGTAGACATAATAGCAACAGACATACAAACTAA
AGAATTACAAAAACAAATTACAAAAATTCAAAATTTTCGGGTTTATTACAGGGACAGCAGAGATCCAGTT
TGGTTAATTAATCGATAAGCTTTGCAAAGATGGATAAAGTTTTAAACAGAGAGGAATCTTTGCAGCTAAT
GGACCTTCTAGGTCTTGAAAGGAGTGGGAATTGGCTCCGGTGCCCGTCAGTGGGCAGAGCGCACATCGCC
CACAGTCCCCGAGAAGTTGGGGGGAGGGGTCGGCAATTGAACCGGTGCCTAGAGAAGGTGGCGCGGGGTA
AACTGGGAAAGTGATGTCGTGTACTGGCTCCGCCTTTTTCCCGAGGGTGGGGGAGAACCGTATATAAGTG
CAGTAGTCGCCGTGAACGTTCTTTTTCGCAACGGGTTTGCCGCCAGAACACAGGTAAGTGCCGTGTGTGG
TTCCCGCGGGCCTGGCCTCTTTACGGGTTATGGCCCTTGCGTGCCTTGAATTACTTCCACCTGGCTGCAG
TACGTGATTCTTGATCCCGAGCTTCGGGTTGGAAGTGGGTGGGAGAGTTCGAGGCCTTGCGCTTAAGGAG
CCCCTTCGCCTCGTGCTTGAGTTGAGGCCTGGCCTGGGCGCTGGGGCCGCCGCGTGCGAATCTGGTGGCA
CCTTCGCGCCTGTCTCGCTGCTTTCGATAAGTCTCTAGCCATTTAAAATTTTTGATGACCTGCTGCGACG
CTTTTTTTCTGGCAAGATAGTCTTGTAAATGCGGGCCAAGATCTGCACACTGGTATTTCGGTTTTTGGGG
CCGCGGGCGGCGACGGGGCCCGTGCGTCCCAGCGCACATGTTCGGCGAGGCGGGGCCTGCGAGCGCGGCC
ACCGAGAATCGGACGGGGGTAGTCTCAAGCTGGCCGGCCTGCTCTGGTGCCTGGCCTCGCGCCGCCGTGT
ATCGCCCCGCCCTGGGCGGCAAGGCTGGCCCGGTCGGCACCAGTTGCGTGAGCGGAAAGATGGCCGCTTC
CCGGCCCTGCTGCAGGGAGCTCAAAATGGAGGACGCGGCGCTCGGGAGAGCGGGCGGGTGAGTCACCCAC
ACAAAGGAAAAGGGCCTTTCCGTCCTCAGCCGTCGCTTCATGTGACTCCACGGAGTACCGGGCGCCGTCC
AGGCACCTCGATTAGTTCTCGAGCTTTTGGAGTACGTCGTCTTTAGGTTGGGGGGAGGGGTTTTATGCGA
TGGAGTTTCCCCACACTGAGTGGGTGGAGACTGAAGTTAGGCCAGCTTGGCACTTGATGTAATTCTCCTT
GGAATTTGCCCTTTTTGAGTTTGGATCTTGGTTCATTCTCAAGCCTCAGACAGTGGTTCAAAGTTTTTTT
CTTCCATTTCAGGTGTCGTGAGGAATTAGCTTGGTACTAATACGACTCACTATAGGGAGACCCAAGCTGG
CTAGGTAAGCTTGATATCGAATTCCTGCAGCCCGGGGGATCCCGCCACCATGGCCCTGCCTCCCAGCCCG
CTGGCCATGGAATATGTCAATGACTTTGACTTGATGAAGTTTGAGGTAAAGCGGGAACCCTCTGAGGGCC
GACCTGGCCCACCTACAGCCTCACTGGGATCCACACCTTACAGCTCAGTGCCTCCTTCACCCACCTTCAG
TGAACCAGGCATGGTAGGGGCAACCGAGGGTACACGACCAGGTTTGGAGGAGCTGTACTGGCTTGCTACC
CTGCAGCAGCAGCTTGGGGCTGGGGAGGCATTGGGACTGAGTCCTGAAGAGGCCATGGAGCTACTGCAAG
GTCAGGGCCCAGTCCCTGTTGATGGACCCCATGGTTACTACCCAGGGAGCCCAGAGGAGACAGGAGCCCA
GCACGTTCAGTTGGCAGAGCGGTTTTCCGACGCGGCGCTTGTCTCGATGTCTGTGCGAGAACTAAACCGG
CAGCTGCGGGGATGCGGGAGAGACGAGGCTCTACGACTGAAGCAGAGGCGTCGAACGCTGAAGAACCGTG
GCTATGCGCAAGCATGTCGTTCCAAGAGGCTGCAACAGAGGCGAGGTCTTGAGGCCGAGCGCGCCCGTCT
TGCAGCCCAGCTAGATGCGCTACGAGCTGAAGTAGCACGTTTGGCAAGAGAGCGAGATCTCTACAAGGCT
CGCTGTGACCGGCTAACCTCGAGTGGCCCCGGGTCCGGGGATCCCTCCCACCTTTTCCTCTGCCCAACTT
TCTTGTACAAAGTTGTCCCCGGATCCGGCGCAACAAACTTCTCTCTGCTGAAACAAGCCGGAGATGTCGA
AGAGAATCCTGGACCGATGAAAAAGCCTGAACTCACCGCGACGTCTGTCGAGAAGTTTCTGATCGAAAAG
TTCGACAGCGTCTCCGACCTGATGCAGCTCTCGGAGGGCGAAGAATCTCGTGCTTTCAGCTTCGATGTAG
GAGGGCGTGGATATGTCCTGCGGGTAAATAGCTGCGCCGATGGTTTCTACAAAGATCGTTATGTTTATCG
GCACTTTGCATCGGCCGCGCTCCCGATTCCGGAAGTGCTTGACATTGGGGAATTCAGCGAGAGCCTGACC
TATTGCATCTCCCGCCGTGCACAGGGTGTCACGTTGCAAGACCTGCCTGAAACCGAACTGCCCGCTGTTC
TGCAGCCGGTCGCGGAGGCCATGGATGCGATCGCTGCGGCCGATCTTAGCCAGACGAGCGGGTTCGGCCC
ATTCGGACCGCAAGGAATCGGTCAATACACTACATGGCGTGATTTCATATGCGCGATTGCTGATCCCCAT
GTGTATCACTGGCAAACTGTGATGGACGACACCGTCAGTGCGTCCGTCGCGCAGGCTCTCGATGAGCTGA
TGCTTTGGGCCGAGGACTGCCCCGAAGTCCGGCACCTCGTGCACGCGGATTTCGGCTCCAACAATGTCCT
GACGGACAATGGCCGCATAACAGCGGTCATTGACTGGAGCGAGGCGATGTTCGGGGATTCCCAATACGAG
GTCGCCAACATCTTCTTCTGGAGGCCGTGGTTGGCTTGTATGGAGCAGCAGACGCGCTACTTCGAGCGGA
GGCATCCGGAGCTTGCAGGATCGCCGCGGCTCCGGGCGTATATGCTCCGCATTGGTCTTGACCAACTCTA
TCAGAGCTTGGTTGACGGCAATTTCGATGATGCAGCTTGGGCGCAGGGTCGATGCGACGCAATCGTCCGA
TCCGGAGCCGGGACTGTCGGGCGTACACAAATCGCCCGCAGAAGCGCGGCCGTCTGGACCGATGGCTGTG
TAGAAGTACTCGCCGATAGTGGAAACCGACGCCCCAGCACTCGTCCGAGGGCAAAGGAATAAGTTAGAAC
TATTTCCTGGCTGTTACGCGTATTATAGTCTTTCTTAAATCTACTGACGGGCTTGTTAAACAGTGAACCG
CCCGCCCCACGACCCGCAGCGCCCGACCGAAAGGAGCGCACGACCCCATGCATCGAACAAAAGAAAAGGG
GGGACTGGAAGGGCTAATTCACTCCCAACGAAGACAAGATATCATAACTTCGTATAGCATACATTATACG
AAGTTATCGGCTAGCTGGTCCGGACTGTACTGGGTCTCTCTGGTTAGACCAGATCTGAGCCTGGGAGCTC
TCTGGCTAACTAGGGAACCCACTGCTTAAGCCTCAATAAAGCTTGCCTTGAGTGCTTCAAGTAGTGTGTG
CCCGTCTGTTGTGTGACTCTGGTAACTAGAGATCCCTCAGACCCTTTTAGTCAGTGTGGAAAATCTCTAG
CAGGGCCCGTTTAAACCCGCTGATCAGCCTCGACTGTGCCTTCTAGTTGCCAGCCATCTGTTGTTTGCCC
CTCCCCCGTGCCTTCCTTGACCCTGGAAGGTGCCACTCCCACTGTCCTTTCCTAATAAAATGAGGAAATT
GCATCGCATTGTCTGAGTAGGTGTCATTCTATTCTGGGGGGTGGGGTGGGGCAGGACAGCAAGGGGGAGG
ATTGGGAAGACAATAGCAGGCATGCTGGGGATGCGGTGGGCTCTATGGCTTCTGAGGCGGAAAGAACCAG
CTGGGGCTCTAGGGGGTATCCCC
[124 nt withheld, positions 6534-6657]
C
[91 nt withheld, positions 6659-6749]
A
[49 nt withheld, positions 6751-6799]
CCTTTGACGTTGGAGTCCACGTTCTTT
[37 nt withheld, positions 6827-6863]
ACCCTATCTCGGTCTATTCTTTTGATTTATAAGGGATTTTGCCGATTTCGGCCTATTGGTTAAAAAATGA
GCTGATTTAACAAAAATTTAACGCGAATTAATTCTGTGGAATGTGTGTCAGTTAGGGTGTGGAAAGTCCC
CAGGCTCCCCAGCAGGCAGAAGTATGCAAAGCATGCATCTCAATTAGTCAGCAACCAGGTGTGGAAAGTC
CCCAGGCTCCCCAGCAGGCAGAAGTATGCAAAGCATGCATCTCAATTAGTCAGCAACCATAGTCCCGCCC
CTAACTCCGCCCATCCCGCCCCTAACTCCGCCCAGTTCCGCCCATTCTCCGCCCCATGGCTGACTAATTT
TTTTTATTTATGCAGAGGCCGAGGCCGCCTCTGCCTCTGAGCTATTCCAGAAGTAGTGAGGAGGCTTTTT
TGGAGGCCTAGGCTTTTGCAAAAAGCTCCCGGGAGCTTGTATATCCATTTTCGGATCTGATCAGCACGTG
TTGACAATTAATCATCGGCATAGTATATCGGCATAGTATAATACGACAAGGTGAGGAACTAAACCATGGC
CAAGTTGACCAGTGCCGTTCCGGTGCTCACCGCGCGCGACGTCGCCGGAGCGGTCGAGTTCTGGACCGAC
CGGCTCGGGTTCTCCCGGGACTTCGTGGAGGACGACTTCGCCGGTGTGGTCCGGGACGACGTGACCCTGT
TCATCAGCGCGGTCCAGGACCAGGTGGTGCCGGACAACACCCTGGCCTGGGTGTGGGTGCGCGGCCTGGA
CGAGCTGTACGCCGAGTGGTCGGAGGTCGTGTCCACGAACTTCCGGGACGCCTCCGGGCCGGCCATGACC
GAGATCGGCGAGCAGCCGTGGGGGCGGGAGTTCGCCCTGCGCGACCCGGCCGGCAACTGCGTGCACTTCG
TGGCCGAGGAGCAGGACTGACACGTGCTACGAGATTTCGATTCCACCGCCGCCTTCTATGAAAGGTTGGG
CTTCGGAATCGTTTTCCGGGACGCCGGCTGGATGATCCTCCAGCGCGGGGATCTCATGCTGGAGTTCTTC
GCCCACCCCAACTTGTTTATTGCAGCTTATAATGGTTACAAATAAAGCAATAGCATCACAAATTTCACAA
ATAAAGCATTTTTTTCACTGCATTCTAGTTGTGGTTTGTCCAAACTCATCAATGTATCTTATCATGTCTG
TATACCGTCGACCTCTAGCTAGAGCTTGGCGTAATCATGGTCATAGCTGTTTCCTGTGTGAAATTGTTAT
CCGCTCACAATTCCACACAACATACGAGCCGGAAGCATAAAGTGTAAAGCCTGGGGTGCCTAATGAGTGA
GCTAACTCACATTAATTGCGTTGCGCTCACTGCCCGCTTTCCAGTCGGGAAACCTGTCGTGCCAGCTGCA
TTAATGAATCGGCCAACGCGCGGGGAGAGGCGGTTTGCGTATTGGGCGCTCTTCCGCTTCCTCGCTCACT
GACTCGCTGCGCTCGGTCGTTCGGCTGCGGCGAGCGGTATCAGCTCACTCAAAGGCGGTAATACGGTTAT
CCACAGAATCAGGGGATAACGCAGGAAAGAACATGTGAGCAAAAGGCCAGCAAAAGGCCAGGAACCGTAA
AAAGGCCGCGTTGCTGGCGTTTTTCCATAGGCTCCGCCCCCCTGACGAGCATCACAAAAATCGACGCTCA
AGTCAGAGGTGGCGAAACCCGACAGGACTATAAAGATACCAGGCGTTTCCCCCTGGAAGCTCCCTCGTGC
GCTCTCCTGTTCCGACCCTGCCGCTTACCGGATACCTGTCCGCCTTTCTCCCTTCGGGAAGCGTGGCGCT
TTCTCATAGCTCACGCTGTAGGTATCTCAGTTCGGTGTAGGTCGTTCGCTCCAAGCTGGGCTGTGTGCAC
GAACCCCCCGTTCAGCCCGACCGCTGCGCCTTATCCGGTAACTATCGTCTTGAGTCCAACCCGGTAAGAC
ACGACTTATCGCCACTGGCAGCAGCCACTGGTAACAGGATTAGCAGAGCGAGGTATGTAGGCGGTGCTAC
AGAGTTCTTGAAGTGGTGGCCTAACTACGGCTACACTAGAAGAACAGTATTTGGTATCTGCGCTCTGCTG
AAGCCAGTTACCTTCGGAAAAAGAGTTGGTAGCTCTTGATCCGGCAAACAAACCACCGCTGGTAGCGGTG
GTTTTTTTGTTTGCAAGCAGCAGATTACGCGCAGAAAAAAAGGATCTCAAGAAGATCCTTTGATCTTTTC
TACGGGGTCTGACGCTCAGTGGAACGAAAACTCACGTTAAGGGATTTTGGTCATGAGATTATCAAAAAGG
ATCTTCACCTAGATCCTTTTAAATTAAAAATGAAGTTTTAAATCAATCTAAAGTATATATGAGTAAACTT
GGTCTGACAGTTACCAATGCTTAATCAGTGAGGCACCTATCTCAGCGATCTGTCTATTTCGTTCATCCAT
AGTTGCCTGACTCCCCGTCGTGTAGATAACTACGATACGGGAGGGCTTACCATCTGGCCCCAGTGCTGCA
ATGATACCGCGAGACCCACGCTCACCGGCTCCAGATTTATCAGCAATAAACCAGCCAGCCGGAAGGGCCG
AGCGCAGAAGTGGTCCTGCAACTTTATCCGCCTCCATCCAGTCTATTAATTGTTGCCGGGAAGCTAGAGT
AAGTAGTTCGCCAGTTAATAGTTTGCGCAACGTTGTTGCCATTGCTACAGGCATCGTGGTGTCACGCTCG
TCGTTTGGTATGGCTTCATTCAGCTCCGGTTCCCAACGATCAAGGCGAGTTACATGATCCCCCATGTTGT
GCAAAAAAGCGGTTAGCTCCTTCGGTCCTCCGATCGTTGTCAGAAGTAAGTTGGCCGCAGTGTTATCACT
CATGGTTATGGCAGCACTGCATAATTCTCTTACTGTCATGCCATCCGTAAGATGCTTTTCTGTGACTGGT
GAGTACTCAACCAAGTCATTCTGAGAATAGTGTATGCGGCGACCGAGTTGCTCTTGCCCGGCGTCAATAC
GGGATAATACCGCGCCACATAGCAGAACTTTAAAAGTGCTCATCATTGGAAAACGTTCTTCGGGGCGAAA
ACTCTCAAGGATCTTACCGCTGTTGAGATCCAGTTCGATGTAACCCACTCGTGCACCCAACTGATCTTCA
GCATCTTTTACTTTCACCAGCGTTTCTGGGTGAGCAAAAACAGGAAGGCAAAATGCCGCAAAAAAGGGAA
TAAGGGCGACACGGAAATGTTGAATACTCATACTCTTCCTTTTTCAATATTATTGAAGCATTTATCAGGG
TTATTGTCTCATGAGCGGATACATATTTGAATGTATTTAGAAAAATAAACAAATAGGGGTTCCGCGCACA
TTTCCCCGAAAAGTGCCACCTGAC
Features (pLannotate 1.2.2; 34 found; start..end, strand, type, name):
     31..83      -  misc_feature   bom (fragment): basis of mobility region from pBR322
    238..617     +  enhancer       CMV enhancer: human cytomegalovirus immediate early enhancer
    618..817     +  promoter       CMV promoter: human cytomegalovirus (CMV) immediate early promoter
    835..1015    +  LTR            5' LTR (truncated): truncated 5' long terminal repeat (LTR) from HIV-1
   1062..1187    +  misc_feature   HIV-1 Ψ: packaging signal of human immunodeficiency virus type 1
   1171..1534    +  CDS            HIV-1 gag (fragment): gag protein from human immunodeficiency virus 1; gag
   1680..1913    +  misc_feature   RRE: The Rev response element (RRE) of HIV-1 allows for Rev-dependent mRNA export from the nucleus to the cytoplasm.
   2290..2390    +  CDS            Rev (fragment): human immunodeficiency virus 1 (HIV-1) Rev protein; rev; enhances nuclear export of unspliced and incompletely spliced viral mRNAs
   2440..2557    +  misc_feature   cPPT/CTS: central polypurine tract and central termination sequence of HIV-1
   2620..2686    +  CDS            small t antigen (fragment): SV40 (simian virus 40) small t antigen
   2693..3871    +  promoter       EF-1α promoter: strong constitutive promoter for human elongation factor EF-1α
   3888..3906    +  promoter       T7 promoter: promoter for bacteriophage T7 RNA polymerase
   3926..3962    -  misc_feature   MCS (fragment): pBluescript multiple cloning site
   3970..4680    +  CDS            NRL: NRL_HUMAN - Also known as D14S46E. Experimental evidence at protein level: Swiss-Prot protein existence level 1. Acts as a transcriptional activator which regulates the expression of several rod-specific genes, including RHO and PDE6B (PubMed:21981118). Functions also as a transcriptional coactivator, stimulating transcription mediated by the transcription factor CRX and NR2E3 (PubMed:17335001). Binds in a sequence-specific manner to the rhodopsin promoter (PubMed:17335001). From Homo sapiens (Human).
   4683..4703    -  protein_bind   attB2 (fragment): mutant version of attB; recombination site for the Gateway® BP reaction BP Clonase™
   4777..5799    +  CDS            hph: KHYB_ECOLX - Experimental evidence at protein level: Swiss-Prot protein existence level 1. The aminoglycoside phosphotransferases achieve inactivation of their antibiotic substrates by phosphorylation. Only phosphorylates hygromycin and closely related compounds such as demethyl analogs and destomycin. From Escherichia coli.
   5883..5996    +  CDS            nef (fragment): NEF_HV1LA - Experimental evidence at protein level: Swiss-Prot protein existence level 1. Extracellular Nef protein targets CD4(+) T-lymphocytes for apoptosis by interacting with CXCR4 surface receptors. From Human immunodeficiency virus type 1 group M subtype B (isolate Lai) (HIV-1).
   5994..6027    +  protein_bind   loxP: Cre-mediated recombination occurs in the 8-bp core sequence (GCATACAT). Cre recombinase
   6052..6232    +  LTR            5' LTR (truncated): truncated 5' long terminal repeat (LTR) from HIV-1
   6264..6488    +  polyA_signal   bGH poly(A) signal: bovine growth hormone polyadenylation signal
   6492..6513    +  promoter       SV40 promoter (fragment): SV40 enhancer and early promoter
   6534..6962    +  rep_origin     f1 ori (sequence partly withheld): f1 bacteriophage origin of replication; arrow indicates direction of (+) strand synthesis
   6976..7305    +  promoter       SV40 promoter: SV40 enhancer and early promoter
   7353..7400    +  promoter       EM7 promoter: synthetic bacterial promoter&nbsp
   7419..7793    +  CDS            BleoR: antibiotic-binding protein; Sh ble from Streptoalloteichus hindustanus; confers resistance to bleomycin, phleomycin, and Zeocin™
   7803..7928    +  CDS            ble (fragment): BLE_KLEPN - Experimental evidence at protein level: Swiss-Prot protein existence level 1. Binding protein with a strong affinity to the bleomycin family of antibiotics. Binds to CL990; an antimitotic-antibiotic compound. From Klebsiella pneumoniae.
   7923..8044    +  polyA_signal   SV40 poly(A) signal: SV40 polyadenylation signal
   8117..8133    -  protein_bind   lac operator: The lac repressor binds to the lac operator to inhibit transcription in E. coli. This inhibition can be relieved by adding lactose or isopropyl-β-D-thiogalactopyranoside (IPTG). lac repressor encoded by lacI
   8141..8171    -  promoter       lac promoter: promoter for the E. coli lac operon
   8186..8207    -  protein_bind   CAP binding site: CAP binding activates transcription in the presence of cAMP. E. coli catabolite activator protein
   8220..8312    -  CDS            lacI (fragment): lac repressor; lacI; The lac repressor binds to the lac operator to inhibit transcription in E. coli. This inhibition can be relieved by adding lactose or isopropyl-β-D-thiogalactopyranoside (IPTG).
   8495..9083    -  rep_origin     ori: high-copy-number ColE1/pMB1/pBR322/pUC origin of replication
   9254..10114   -  CDS            AmpR: β-lactamase; bla; confers resistance to ampicillin, carbenicillin, and related antibiotics
  10115..10219   -  promoter       AmpR promoter: bla
