[The description below was written by a language model from this plasmid's Addgene catalogue record and pLannotate feature annotations shown in this document.]
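Description:
EF1a_NRL_P2A_Hygro_Barcode is a lentiviral transfer plasmid for constitutive expression of the human transcription factor NRL in mammalian cells. The backbone is not named in the record. It is propagated in E. coli through a high-copy ColE1/pUC-type origin with ampicillin resistance, and it also carries an f1 origin. The viral portion has a third-generation style layout. A CMV enhancer/promoter is fused to a truncated HIV-1 5' LTR to drive genomic RNA production in packaging cells. This is followed by the Ψ packaging signal with a partial gag sequence, the Rev response element for Rev-dependent nuclear export, and the cPPT/CTS. A truncated 3' LTR, preceded by a loxP site, and a bGH polyadenylation signal close the viral unit.

Between the LTRs, the EF-1α promoter drives the NRL coding sequence, which was inserted by Gibson assembly at a retained BamHI site. NRL activates rod photoreceptor genes such as rhodopsin. According to the construct name, NRL is linked through a P2A self-cleaving peptide to the hygromycin phosphotransferase gene (hph). The P2A itself is not annotated, but it would fit in the short gap between the two reading frames. One transcript should therefore yield both proteins, allowing hygromycin selection of transduced cells. The barcode is also not annotated in the feature table. The record says only that it allows the transgene transcript to be detected in single-cell RNA-seq. Outside the viral region, an SV40/EM7-driven bleomycin/Zeocin resistance cassette is annotated, though the catalogue lists only hygromycin as the selectable marker. The associated work used such vectors in pooled overexpression screens of cellular reprogramming, with fitness and single-cell transcriptomic readouts.
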