Addgene plasmid #120469: EF1a_NRL_P2A_Hygro_Barcode
Purpose: Barcoded lentiviral vector to express NRL in mammalian cells under control of EF1a promoter. Barcoded for transcript detection in single cell RNA-seq.
Depositing lab: Prashant Mali. Depositing organization: University of California, San Diego (UCSD). Publication: Mapping Cellular Reprogramming via Pooled Overexpression Screens with Paired Fitness and Single-Cell RNA-Sequencing Readout. Parekh U, Wu Y, Zhao D, Worlikar A, Shah N, Zhang K, Mali P. Cell Syst. 2018 Nov 12. pii: S2405-4712(18)30433-2. doi: 10.1016/j.cels.2018.10.008. PubMed 30448000.
Backbone
  Vector backbone: Unknown
  Backbone size w/o insert (bp): 9514
  Vector type: Lentiviral
  Selectable markers: Hygromycin
Growth in bacteria
  Bacterial resistance: Ampicillin, 100 μg/mL
  Growth temperature: 37°C
  Growth strain: Stbl3
  Copy number: High Copy
Gene/Insert
  Gene/Insert name: NRL
  Species: H. sapiens (human)
  Insert size (bp): 741
  Entrez Gene: NRL (a.k.a. D14S46E, NRL-MAF, RP27)
  Promoter: EF1a
  Cloning method: Gibson Cloning
  Sequencing primers: 5′ 5'-ttctcaagcctcagacagtgg-3'
Terms and licenses: Academic/Nonprofit Terms; Industry Terms: Not Available to Industry
Depositor comments: 5' cloning site: BamHI (not destroyed), 3' cloning site: BamHI (not destroyed).
How to cite: EF1a_NRL_P2A_Hygro_Barcode was a gift from Prashant Mali (Addgene plasmid # 120469 ; http://n2t.net/addgene:120469 ; RRID:Addgene_120469)
