>Addgene plasmid #120469 | EF1a_NRL_P2A_Hygro_Barcode | depositor partial sequence | sequence record 228775 | NRL gene
ATGGCCCTGCCTCCCAGCCCGCTGGCCATGGAATATGTCAATGACTTTGACTTGATGAAGTTTGAGGTAA
AGCGGGAACCCTCTGAGGGCCGACCTGGCCCACCTACAGCCTCACTGGGATCCACACCTTACAGCTCAGT
GCCTCCTTCACCCACCTTCAGTGAACCAGGCATGGTAGGGGCAACCGAGGGTACACGACCAGGTTTGGAG
GAGCTGTACTGGCTTGCTACCCTGCAGCAGCAGCTTGGGGCTGGGGAGGCATTGGGACTGAGTCCTGAAG
AGGCCATGGAGCTACTGCAAGGTCAGGGCCCAGTCCCTGTTGATGGACCCCATGGTTACTACCCAGGGAG
CCCAGAGGAGACAGGAGCCCAGCACGTTCAGTTGGCAGAGCGGTTTTCCGACGCGGCGCTTGTCTCGATG
TCTGTGCGAGAACTAAACCGGCAGCTGCGGGGATGCGGGAGAGACGAGGCTCTACGACTGAAGCAGAGGC
GTCGAACGCTGAAGAACCGTGGCTATGCGCAAGCATGTCGTTCCAAGAGGCTGCAACAGAGGCGAGGTCT
TGAGGCCGAGCGCGCCCGTCTTGCAGCCCAGCTAGATGCGCTACGAGCTGAAGTAGCACGTTTGGCAAGA
GAGCGAGATCTCTACAAGGCTCGCTGTGACCGGCTAACCTCGAGTGGCCCCGGGTCCGGGGATCCCTCCC
ACCTTTTCCTCTGCCCAACTTTCTTGTACAAAGTTGTCCCC
