>Addgene plasmid #120469 | EF1a_NRL_P2A_Hygro_Barcode | depositor partial sequence | sequence record 228776 | NRL barcode
TATTATAGTCTTTCTTAAAT
